>Addgene plasmid #110036 | pHH0103_CACNB1_Guanylate-kin | addgene full sequence | sequence record 215951 | Addgene NGS Result
TTGACAATTAATCATCGGCTCGTATAATGTGTGGAATTGTGAGCGGATAACAATTTCACACAGGAAACAG
CCAGTCCGTTTAGGTGTTTTCACGAGCACTTCACCAACAAGGACCATAGATTATGAAAATCGAAGAACAC
CATCACCATCACCATTCCAGCGGTAAGCTTATGTCCCCTATACTAGGTTATTGGAAAATTAAGGGCCTTG
TGCAACCCACTCGACTTCTTTTGGAATATCTTGAAGAAAAATATGAAGAGCATTTGTATGAGCGCGATGA
AGGTGATAAATGGCGAAACAAAAAGTTTGAATTGGGTTTGGAGTTTCCCAATCTTCCTTATTATATTGAT
GGTGATGTTAAATTAACACAGTCTATGGCCATCATACGTTATATAGCTGACAAGCACAACATGTTGGGTG
GTTGTCCAAAAGAGCGTGCAGAGATTTCAATGCTTGAAGGAGCGGTTTTGGATATTAGATACGGTGTTTC
GAGAATTGCATATAGTAAAGACTTTGAAACTCTCAAAGTTGATTTTCTTAGCAAGCTACCTGAAATGCTG
AAAATGTTCGAAGATCGTTTATGTCATAAAACATATTTAAATGGTGATCATGTAACCCATCCTGACTTCA
TGTTGTATGACGCTCTTGATGTTGTTTTATACATGGACCCAATGTGCCTGGATGCGTTCCCAAAATTAGT
TTGTTTTAAAAAACGTATTGAAGCTATCCCACAAATTGATAAGTACTTGAAATCCAGCAAGTATATAGCA
TGGCCTTTGCAGGGCTGGCAAGCCACGTTTGGTGGTGGCGACCATCCTCCAAAATCGGATCTGGAAGTTC
TGTTCCAGGGGCCCCTGTCCAGCGGTCTGGTTCCGCGTGGTTCCGGTACCGCGGCCCAGCCGGCCCGTCC
GAGTGATTCCGACGTTAGCCTGGAAGAAGATCGTGAAGCGCTGCGCAAAGAAGCCGAACGTCAGGCACTG
GCTCAACTGGAAAAAGCGAAAACCAAACCGGTGGCGTTTGCCGTTCGCACGAACGTCGGCTATAATCCGT
CACCGGGTGACGAAGTTCCGGTCCAGGGCGTTGCCATCACCTTTGAACCGAAAGATTTCCTGCATATCAA
AGAAAAATACAACAATGACTGGTGGATCGGTCGTCTGGTGAAAGAAGGCTGCGAAGTTGGTTTCATTCCG
TCACCGGTGAAACTGGATTCGCTGCGCCTGCTGCAGGAACAAAAACTGCGTCAGAACCGCCTGGGCAGCT
CTAAAAGTGGTGATAATAGTTCCTCATCGCTGGGTGACGTGGTTACCGGTACGCGTCGCCCGACGCCGCC
GGCAAGCGCTAAACAGAAACAAAAATCTACCGAACACGTGCCGCCGTATGATGTCGTGCCGTCAATGCGC
CCGATTATCCTGGTCGGCCCGTCGCTGAAAGGTTACGAAGTGACGGACATGATGCAGAAAGCGCTGTTTG
ATTTCCTGAAACATCGTTTTGACGGCCGCATCAGTATTACCCGTGTGACGGCAGATATTAGTCTGGCTAA
ACGCTCCGTTCTGAACAATCCGAGTAAACACATTATCATTGAACGTTCCAACACCCGCAGCTCTCTGGCA
GAAGTCCAGTCCGAAATCGAACGTATTTTCGAACTGGCACGTACCCTGCAACTGGTGGCGCTGGATGCCG
ACACGATCAATCATCCGGCACAGCTGAGCAAAACCTCTCTGGCTCCGATCATTGTTTATATCAAAATTAC
CAGCCCGAAAGTCCTGCAGCGTCTGATTAAATCTCGCGGTAAATCACAGTCGAAACATCTGAACGTTCAA
ATCGCGGCCTCTGAAAAACTGGCGCAATGCCCGCCGGAAATGTTTGATATCATTCTGGACGAAAATCAGC
TGGAAGATGCGTGTGAACACCTGGCCGAATATCTGGAAGCATACTGGAAAGCTGCGGCCGCATA
[142 nt withheld, positions 1955-2096]
C
[98 nt withheld, positions 2098-2195]
AGTTTGTACTGGTGACGAAACTCAGTGTCTAGCTAGAGTGGC
[149 nt withheld, positions 2238-2386]
T
[41 nt withheld, positions 2388-2428]
T
[62 nt withheld, positions 2430-2491]
A
[35 nt withheld, positions 2493-2527]
CCTCCCTCAATCGGTTGAATGTCGCCCTTTTGTCTTTGGCGCTGGTAAACCATATGAA
[86 nt withheld, positions 2586-2671]
T
[54 nt withheld, positions 2673-2726]
CTAGCGCCGCCCTATACCTTGTCTGCCTCCCCGCGTTGCGTCGCGGTGCATGGAGCCGGGCCACCTCGAC
CTGAATGGAAGCCGGCGGCACCTCGCTAACGGATTCACCACTCCAAGAATTGGAGCCAATCAATTCTTGC
GGAGAACTGTGAATGCGCAAACCAACCCTTGGCAGAACATATCCATCGCGTCCGCCATCTCCAGCAGCCG
CACGCGGCGCATCTCGGGCAGCGTTGGGTCCTGGCCACGGGTGCGCATGATCGTGCTCCTGTCGTTGAGG
ACCCGGCTAGGCTGGCGGGGTTGCCTTACTGGTTAGCAGAATGAATCACCGATACGCGAGCGAACGTGAA
GCGACTGCTGCTGCAAAACGTCTGCGACCTGAGCAACAACATGAATGGTCTTCGGTTTCCGTGTTTCGTA
AAGTCTGGAAACGCGGAAGTCAGCGCCCTGCACCATTATGTTCCGGATCTGCATCGCAGGATGCTGCTGG
CTACCCTGTGGAACACCTACATCTGTATTAACGAAGCGCTGGCATTGACCCTGAGTGATTTTTCTCTGGT
CCCGCCGCATCCATACCGCCAGTTGTTTACCCTCACAACGTTCCAGTAACCGGGCATGTTCATCATCAGT
AACCCGTATCGTGAGCATCCTCTCTCGTTTCATCGGTATCATTACCCCCATGAACAGAAATCCCCCTTAC
ACGGAGGCATCAGTGACCAAACAGGAAAAAACCGCCCTTAACATGGCCCGCTTTATCAGAAGCCAGACAT
TAACGCTTCTGGAGAAACTCAACGAGCTGGACGCGGATGAACAGGCAGACATCTGTGAATCGCTTCACGA
CCACGCTGATGAGCTTTACCGCAGGATCCGCGAAATTGTAAGCGTTAATATTTTGTTAAAATTCGCGTTA
AATTTTTGTTAAATCAGCTCATTTTTTAACCAATAGGCCGAAATCGGCAAAATCCCTTATAAATCAAAAG
AATAGACCGAGATAGGGT
[37 nt withheld, positions 3725-3761]
AAAGAACGTGGACTCCAACGTCAAAGG
[49 nt withheld, positions 3789-3837]
T
[91 nt withheld, positions 3839-3929]
G
[124 nt withheld, positions 3931-4054]
CGCGGATCCTGCCTCGCGCGTTTCGGTGATGACGGTGAAAACCTCTGACACATGCAGCTCCCGGAGACGG
TCACAGCTTGTCTGTAAGCGGATGCCGGGAGCAGACAAGCCCGTCAGGGCGCGTCAGCGGGTGTTGGCGG
GTGTCGGGGCGCAGCCATGACCCAGTCACGTAGCGATAGCGGAGTGTATACTGGCTTAACTATGCGGCAT
CAGAGCAGATTGTACTGAGAGTGCACCATATGCGGTGTGAAATACCGCACAGATGCGTAAGGAGAAAATA
CCGCATCAGGCGCTCTTCCGCTTCCTCGCTCACTGACTCGCTGCGCTCGGTCGTTCGGCTGCGGCGAGCG
GTATCAGCTCACTCAAAGGCGGTAATACGGTTATCCACAGAATCAGGGGATAACGCAGGAAAGAACATGT
GAGCAAAAGGCCAGCAAAAGGCCAGGAACCGTAAAAAGGCCGCGTTGCTGGCGTTTTTCCATAGGCTCCG
CCCCCCTGACGAGCATCACAAAAATCGACGCTCAAGTCAGAGGTGGCGAAACCCGACAGGACTATAAAGA
TACCAGGGTTTCCCCCTGGAAGCTCCCTCGTGCGCTCTCCTGTTCCGACCCTGCCGCTTACCGGATACCT
GTCCGCCTTTCTCCCTTCGGGAAGCGTGGCGCTTTCTCATAGCTCACGCTGTAGGTATCTCAGTTCGGTG
TAGGTCGTTCGCTCCAAGCTGGGCTGTGTGCACGAACCCCCCGTTCAGCCCGACCGCTGCGCCTTATCCG
GTAACTATCGTCTTGAGTCCAACCCGGTAAGACACGACTTATCGCCACTGGCAGCAGCCACTGGTAACAG
GATTAGCAGAGCGAGGTATGTAGGCGGTGCTACAGAGTTCTTGAAGTGGTGGCCTAACTACGGCTACACT
AGAAGGACAGTATTTGGTATCTGCGCTCTGCTGAAGCCAGTTACCTTCGGAAAAAGAGTTGGTAGCTCTT
GATCCGGCAAACAAACCACCGCTGGTAGCGGTGGTTTTTTTGTTTGCAAGCAGCAGATTACGCGCAGAAA
AAAAGGATCTCAAGAAGATCCTTTGATCTTTTCTACGGGGTCTGACGCTCAGTGGAACGAAAACTCACGT
TAAGGGATTTTGGTCATGAGATTATCAAAAAGGATCTTCACCTAGATCCTTTTAAATTAAAAATGAAGTT
TTAAATCAATCTAAAGTATATATGAGTAAACTTGGTCTGACAGTTACCAATGCTTAATCAGTGAGGCACC
TATCTCAGCGATCTGTCTATTTCGTTCATCCATAGTTGCCTGACTCCCCGTCGTGTAGATAACTACGATA
CGGGAGGGCTTACCATCTGGCCCCAGTGCTGCAATGATACCGCGAGACCCACGCTCACCGGCTCCAGATT
TATCAGCAATAAACCAGCCAGCCGGAAGGGCCGAGCGCAGAAGTGGTCCTGCAACTTTATCCGCCTCCAT
CCAGTCTATTAATTGTTGCCGGGAAGCTAGAGTAAGTAGTTCGCCAGTTAATAGTTTGCGCAACGTTGTT
GCCATTGCTGCAGGCATCGTGGTGTCACGCTCGTCGTTTGGTATGGCTTCATTCAGCTCCGGTTCCCAAC
GATCAAGGCGAGTTACATGATCCCCCATGTTGTGCAAAAAAGCGGTTAGCTCCTTCGGTCCTCCGATCGT
TGTCAGAAGTAAGTTGGCCGCAGTGTTATCACTCATGGTTATGGCAGCACTGCATAATTCTCTTACTGTC
ATGCCATCCGTAAGATGCTTTTCTGTGACTGGTGAGTACTCAACCAAGTCATTCTGAGAATAGTGTATGC
GGCGACCGAGTTGCTCTTGCCCGGCGTCAACACGGGATAATACCGCGCCACATAGCAGAACTTTAAAAGT
GCTCATCATTGGAAAACGTTCTTCGGGGCGAAAACTCTCAAGGATCTTACCGCTGTTGAGATCCAGTTCG
ATGTAACCCACTCGTGCACCCAACTGATCTTCAGCATCTTTTACTTTCACCAGCGTTTCTGGGTGAGCAA
AAACAGGAAGGCAAAATGCCGCAAAAAAGGGAATAAGGGCGACACGGAAATGTTGAATACTCATACTCTT
CCTTTTTCAATATTATTGAAGCATTTATCAGGGTTATTGTCTCATGAGCGGATACATATTTGAATGTATT
TAGAAAAATAAACAAATAGGGGTTCCGCGCACATTTCCCCGAAAAGTGCCACCTGACGTCTAAGAAACCA
TTATTATCATGACATTAACCTATAAAAATAGGCGTATCACGAGGCCCTTTCGTCTTCAAGAATTCCCGAC
ACCATCGAATGGTGCAAAACCTTTCGCGGTATGGCATGATAGCGCCCGGAAGAGAGTCAATTCAGGGTGG
TGAATGTGAAACCAGTAACGTTATACGATGTCGCAGAGTATGCCGGTGTCTCTTATCAGACCGTTTCCCG
CGTGGTGAACCAGGCCAGCCACGTTTCTGCGAAAACGCGGGAAAAAGTGGAAGCGGCGATGGCGGAGCTG
AATTACATTCCCAACCGCGTGGCACAACAACTGGCGGGCAAACAGTCGTTGCTGATTGGCGTTGCCACCT
CCAGTCTGGCCCTGCACGCGCCGTCGCAAATTGTCGCGGCGATTAAATCTCGCGCCGATCAACTGGGTGC
CAGCGTGGTGGTGTCGATGGTAGAACGAAGCGGCGTCGAAGCCTGTAAAGCGGCGGTGCACAATCTTCTC
GCGCAACGCGTCAGTGGGCTGATCATTAACTATCCGCTGGATGACCAGGATGCCATTGCTGTGGAAGCTG
CCTGCACTAATGTTCCGGCGTTATTTCTTGATGTCTCTGACCAGACACCCATCAACAGTATTATTTTCTC
CCATGAAGACGGTACGCGACTGGGCGTGGAGCATCTGGTCGCATTGGGTCACCAGCAAATCGCGCTGTTA
GCGGGCCCATTAAGTTCTGTCTCGGCGCGTCTGCGTCTGGCTGGCTGGCATAAATATCTCACTCGCAATC
AAATTCAGCCGATAGCGGAACGGGAAGGCGACTGGAGTGCCATGTCCGGTTTTCAACAAACCATGCAAAT
GCTGAATGAGGGCATCGTTCCCACTGCGATGCTGGTTGCCAACGATCAGATGGCGCTGGGCGCAATGCGC
GCCATTACCGAGTCCGGGCTGCGCGTTGGTGCGGATATCTCGGTAGTGGGATACGACGATACCGAAGACA
GCTCATGTTATATCCCGCCGTTAACCACCATCAAACAGGATTTTCGCCTGCTGGGGCAAACCAGCGTGGA
CCGCTTGCTGCAACTCTCTCAGGGCCAGGCGGTGAAGGGCAATCAGCTGTTGCCCGTCTCACTGGTGAAA
AGAAAAACCACCCTGGCGCCCAATACGCAAACCGCCTCTCCCCGCGCGTTGGCCGATTCATTAATGCAGC
TGGCACGACAGGTTTCCCGACTGGAAAGCGGGCAGTGAGCGCAACGCAATTAATGTAAGTTAGCTCACTC
ATTAGGCACAATTCTCATGTTTGACAGCTTATCATCGACTGCACGGTGCACCAATGCTTCTGGCGTCAGG
CAGCCATCGGAAGCTGTGGTATGGCTGTGCAGGTCGTAAATCACTGCATAATTCGTGTCGCTCAAGGCGC
ACTCCCGTTCTGGATAATGTTTTTTGCGCCGACATCATAACGGTTCTGGCAAATATTCTGAAATGAGCTG
Features (pLannotate 1.2.2; 21 found; start..end, strand, type, name):
      1..29      +  promoter       tac promoter: strong E. coli promoter; hybrid between the trp and lac UV5 promoters
     37..53      +  protein_bind   lac operator: The lac repressor binds to the lac operator to inhibit transcription in E. coli. This inhibition can be relieved by adding lactose or isopropyl-β-D-thiogalactopyranoside (IPTG). lac repressor encoded by lacI
    138..155     +  CDS            6xHis: 6xHis affinity tag
    171..824     +  CDS            GST26_SCHJA: Experimental evidence at protein level: Swiss-Prot protein existence level 1. GST isoenzymes appear to play a central role in the parasite detoxification system. Other functions are also suspected including a role in increasing the solubility of haematin in the parasite gut. From Schistosoma japonicum (Blood fluke).
    858..1943    +  CDS            CACNB1 (fragment): CACB1_HUMAN - Also known as CACNLB1. Experimental evidence at protein level: Swiss-Prot protein existence level 1. Regulatory subunit of L-type calcium channels (PubMed:1309651, PubMed:8107964, PubMed:15615847). Regulates the activity of L-type calcium channels that contain CACNA1A as pore- forming subunit (By similarity). Regulates the activity of L-type calcium channels that contain CACNA1C as pore-forming subunit and increases the presence of the channel complex at the cell membrane (PubMed:15615847). Required for functional expression L-type calcium channels that contain CACNA1D as pore-fo
   1959..2006    +  terminator     fd terminator (sequence withheld): central terminator from bacteriophage fd (Otsuka and Kunisawa, 1982)
   2011..2223    +  CDS            M13 gene III (fragment) (sequence partly withheld): pIII; III; minor coat protein
   2238..2708    +  CDS            M13 gene III (fragment) (sequence partly withheld): pIII; III; minor coat protein
   2730..2800    +  CDS            TcR (fragment): tetracycline efflux protein; tet; confers resistance to tetracycline
   3042..3422    -  CDS            YPB1_ECOLX: Protein predicted: Swiss-Prot protein existence level 4. From Escherichia coli.
   3439..3590    +  CDS            rop (fragment): Rop protein, which maintains plasmids at low copy number; rop
   3626..4054    -  rep_origin     f1 ori (sequence partly withheld): f1 bacteriophage origin of replication; arrow indicates direction of (+) strand synthesis
   4063..4102    +  CDS            rop (fragment): Rop protein, which maintains plasmids at low copy number; rop
   4204..4344    +  misc_feature   bom: basis of mobility region from pBR322
   4530..5117    -  rep_origin     ori: high-copy-number ColE1/pMB1/pBR322/pUC origin of replication
   5288..6148    -  CDS            AmpR: β-lactamase; bla; confers resistance to ampicillin, carbenicillin, and related antibiotics
   6149..6253    -  promoter       AmpR promoter: bla
   6362..6439    +  promoter       lacIq promoter: lacI (mutant); In the lacIq allele, a single base change in the promoter boosts expression of the lacI gene about 10-fold.
   6440..7522    +  CDS            lacI: lac repressor; lacI; The lac repressor binds to the lac operator to inhibit transcription in E. coli. This inhibition can be relieved by adding lactose or isopropyl-β-D-thiogalactopyranoside (IPTG).
   7535..7556    +  protein_bind   CAP binding site: CAP binding activates transcription in the presence of cAMP. E. coli catabolite activator protein
   7575..7592    +  promoter       tet promoter (fragment): E. coli promoter for tetracycline efflux protein gene
