[The description below was written by a language model from this plasmid's Addgene catalogue record and pLannotate feature annotations shown in this document.]
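Description:
pHH0103_CACNB1_Guanylate-kin is a bacterial expression plasmid built on the pHH0103 backbone for producing and purifying a domain fragment of human CACNB1, the regulatory beta-1 subunit of L-type voltage-gated calcium channels. The insert name indicates that the guanylate kinase-like domain is the intended region. It was cloned between SfiI and NotI sites, and the annotation shows a partial CACNB1 coding sequence of a little over 1 kb. The 7.8 kb plasmid carries a ColE1/pBR322-type origin with the bom region and is selected with ampicillin through the β-lactamase gene. The catalogue lists it as low copy. An f1 origin is also present, inserted within the rop gene, which appears only as two fragments.

Expression is driven by the tac promoter with a downstream lac operator, and the plasmid supplies its own lac repressor from a lacIq-driven lacI gene, so transcription is held off until induced with IPTG. The open reading frame begins with a 6xHis tag followed by Schistosoma japonicum glutathione S-transferase, and the CACNB1 fragment follows GST. The product should therefore be a His-GST fusion that can be purified on either nickel or glutathione resin. A bacteriophage fd terminator lies just after the insert. Beyond it are fragments of M13 gene III and a tetracycline resistance remnant, which look like leftovers from a phagemid ancestor rather than functional parts of the expressed protein.

The construct belongs to a large collection of peptide recognition modules expressed as purified domains for a survey of high-affinity peptide ligands. The tagged protein likely served as an immobilised binding target, although the record states only expression and purification as its purpose.
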