Addgene plasmid #110036: pHH0103_CACNB1_Guanylate-kin
Purpose: Protein expression and purification of CACNB1_Guanylate-kin
Depositing lab: Sachdev Sidhu. Depositing organization: University of Toronto. Publication: Large-scale survey and database of high affinity ligands for peptide recognition modules. Teyra J, Kelil A, Jain S, Helmy M, Jajodia R, Hooda Y, Gu J, D'Cruz AA, Nicholson SE, Min J, Sudol M, Kim PM, Bader GD, Sidhu SS. Mol Syst Biol. 2020 Dec;16(12):e9310. doi: 10.15252/msb.20199310. PubMed 33438817.
Backbone
  Vector backbone: pHH0103
  Vector type: Bacterial Expression
Growth in bacteria
  Bacterial resistance: Ampicillin, 100 μg/mL
  Growth temperature: 37°C
  Growth strain: DH5alpha
  Copy number: Low Copy
Gene/Insert
  Gene/Insert name: CACNB1_Guanylate-kin
  Species: H. sapiens (human)
  Entrez Gene: CACNB1 (a.k.a. CAB1, CACNLB1, CCHLB1)
  Cloning method: Restriction Enzyme; 5′ cloning site Sfi1 (unknown if destroyed); 3′ cloning site Not1 (unknown if destroyed)
Terms and licenses: Academic/Nonprofit Terms; Industry Terms: Not Available to Industry
How to cite: pHH0103_CACNB1_Guanylate-kin was a gift from Sachdev Sidhu (Addgene plasmid # 110036 ; http://n2t.net/addgene:110036 ; RRID:Addgene_110036)
