>Addgene plasmid #110036 | pHH0103_CACNB1_Guanylate-kin | depositor partial sequence | sequence record 206988 | pHH0103_CACNB1_Guanylate-kin sequence 1059 bps
GGCCCAGCCGGCCCGTCCGAGTGATTCCGACGTTAGCCTGGAAGAAGATCGTGAAGCGCTGCGCAAAGAA
GCCGAACGTCAGGCACTGGCTCAACTGGAAAAAGCGAAAACCAAACCGGTGGCGTTTGCCGTTCGCACGA
ACGTCGGCTATAATCCGTCACCGGGTGACGAAGTTCCGGTCCAGGGCGTTGCCATCACCTTTGAACCGAA
AGATTTCCTGCATATCAAAGAAAAATACAACAATGACTGGTGGATCGGTCGTCTGGTGAAAGAAGGCTGC
GAAGTTGGTTTCATTCCGTCACCGGTGAAACTGGATTCGCTGCGCCTGCTGCAGGAACAAAAACTGCGTC
AGAACCGCCTGGGCAGCTCTAAAAGTGGTGATAATAGTTCCTCATCGCTGGGTGACGTGGTTACCGGTAC
GCGTCGCCCGACGCCGCCGGCAAGCGCTAAACAGAAACAAAAATCTACCGAACACGTGCCGCCGTATGAT
GTCGTGCCGTCAATGCGCCCGATTATCCTGGTCGGCCCGTCGCTGAAAGGTTACGAAGTGACGGACATGA
TGCAGAAAGCGCTGTTTGATTTCCTGAAACATCGTTTTGACGGCCGCATCAGTATTACCCGTGTGACGGC
AGATATTAGTCTGGCTAAACGCTCCGTTCTGAACAATCCGAGTAAACACATTATCATTGAACGTTCCAAC
ACCCGCAGCTCTCTGGCAGAAGTCCAGTCCGAAATCGAACGTATTTTCGAACTGGCACGTACCCTGCAAC
TGGTGGCGCTGGATGCCGACACGATCAATCATCCGGCACAGCTGAGCAAAACCTCTCTGGCTCCGATCAT
TGTTTATATCAAAATTACCAGCCCGAAAGTCCTGCAGCGTCTGATTAAATCTCGCGGTAAATCACAGTCG
AAACATCTGAACGTTCAAATCGCGGCCTCTGAAAAACTGGCGCAATGCCCGCCGGAAATGTTTGATATCA
TTCTGGACGAAAATCAGCTGGAAGATGCGTGTGAACACCTGGCCGAATATCTGGAAGCATACTGGAAAGC
TGCGGCCGC
